>Addgene plasmid #53595 | Nano-lantern(cAMP-3.3)/pcDNA3 | depositor partial sequence | sequence record 83664 | Nano-lantern(cAMP-3.3)/pcDNA3 sequence 2139 bps
ATGAGTAAAGGAGAAGAACTTTTCACTGGAGTTGTCCCAATTCTTGTTGAATTAGATGGTGATGTTAATG
GGCACAAATTTTCTGTCAGTGGAGAGGGTGAAGGTGATGCAACATACGGAAAACTTACCCTTAAATTAAT
TTGCACTACTGGAAAACTACCTGTTCCATGGCCAACACTTGTCACTACTTTAGGTTATGGTCTTCAATGC
TTTGCGAGATACCCAGATCATATGAAACAGCATGACTTTTTCAAGAGTGCCATGCCCGAAGGTTATGTAC
AGGAAAGAACTATATTTTTCAAAGATGACGGGAACTACAAGACACGTGCTGAAGTCAAGTTTGAAGGTGA
TACCCTTGTTAATAGAATCGAGTTAAAAGGTATTGATTTTAAAGAAGATGGAAACATTCTTGGACACAAA
TTGGAATACAACTATAACTCACACAATGTATACATCACAGCAGACAAACAAAAGAATGGAATCAAAGCAA
ACTTCAAAATTAGACACAACATTGAAGATGGAGGTGTTCAACTAGCAGACCATTATCAACAAAATACTCC
AATTGGCGATGGCCCTGTCCTTTTACCAGACAACCATTACCTGTCCTATCAATCTGCCCTTTCGAAAGAT
CCCAACGAAAAGAGAGACCACATGGTCCTTCTTGAGTTTGTAACAGCTGCTGGGGGTACCAAGGTGTACG
ACCCCGAGCAGAGGAAGAGGATGATCACCGGCCCCCAGTGGTGGGCCAGGTGCAAGCAGATGAACGTGCT
GGACAGCTTCATCAACTACTACGACAGCGAGAAGCACGCCGAGAACGCCGTGATCTTCCTGCACGGCAAC
GCCACTAGCAGCTACCTGTGGAGGCACGTGGTGCCCCACATCGAGCCCGTGGCCAGGTGCATCATCCCCG
ATCTGATCGGCATGGGCAAGAGCGGCAAGAGCGGCAACGGCAGCTACAGGCTGCTGGACCACTACAAGTA
CCTGACCGCCTGGTTCGAGCTTCTGAACCTGCCCAAGAAGATCATCTTCGTGGGCCACGACTGGGGCGCC
GCCCTGGCCTTCCACTACGCCTACGAGCACCAGGACAGGATCAAGGCCATCGTGCACATGGAGAGCGTGG
TGGACGTGATCGAGAGCTGGGACGAGTGGCCAGACATCGAGGAGGACATCGCCCTGATCAAGAGCGAGGA
GGGCGAGAAGATGGTGCTGGAGAACAACTTCTTCGTGGAGACCGTGCTGCCCAGCAAGATCATGAGAAAG
CTGGAGCCCGAGGAGTTCGCCGCCTACCTGGAGCCCTTCAAGGAGAAGGGCGAGGTGAGAAGACCCACCC
TGAGCTGGCCCAGAGAGATCCCCCTGGTGAAGGGCCCATGGAATTGGGATTCTGGGTGCTCCAGAGAAGG
TCTCGAGGGGCCTGACGCCCTGCTCACTGTGGCACTTCGAAAGCCCCCAGGTCAGCGCACGGATGAAGAG
CTGGACCTCATCTTTGAGGAGCTGCTGCACATCAAGGCTGTGGCCCACCTCTCCAACTCGGTGAAGCGAG
AATTAGCGGCTGTTCTGCTCTTTGAACCACACAGCAAGGCAGGGACCGTGTTGTTCAGCCAGGGGGACAA
GGGCACTTCGTGGTACATTATCTGGAAGGGATCTGTCAACGTGGTGACCCATGGCAAGGGGCTGGTGACC
ACCCTGCATGAGGGAGATGATTTTGGAGAGCTGGCTCTGGTGAATGATGCACCCCGGGCAGCCACCATCA
TCCTGCGAGAAGACAACTGTCATTTCCTGCGTGTGGACAAGCAGGACTTCAACCGTATCATCAAGGATGT
GGAGGCAAAGACCATGCGGCTGGAAGAACATGGCAAAGTGGTGCTGGTGCTGGAGAGAGCCGCATGCGGC
AAGCCCGACGTGGTGCAGATCGTGAGAAACTACAACGCCTACCTGAGAGCCAGCGACGACCTGCCCAAGC
TGTTCATCGAGGGTGACCCCGGCTTCTTCAGCAACGCCATCGTGGAGGGCGCCAAGAAGTTCCCCAACAC
CGAGTTCGTGAAGGTGAAGGGCCTGCACTTCCTCCAGGAGGACGCCCCCGACGAGATGGGCAAGTACATC
AAGAGCTTCGTGGAGAGAGTGCTGAAGAACGAGCAGTAA
