>Addgene plasmid #53595 | Nano-lantern(cAMP-3.3)/pcDNA3 | addgene partial sequence | sequence record 89518 | GFP-F 5'-GGTCCTTCTTGAGTTTGTAAC-3'
GGAAGAGGATGATCACCGGCCCCCAGTGGTGGGCCAGGTGCAAGCAGATGAACGTGCTGGACAGCTTCAT
CAACTACTACGACAGCGAGAAGCACGCCGAGAACGCCGTGATCTTCCTGCACGGCAACGCCACTAGCAGC
TACCTGTGGAGGCACGTGGTGCCCCACATCGAGCCCGTGGCCAGGTGCATCATCCCCGATCTGATCGGCA
TGGGCAAGAGCGGCAAGAGCGGCAACGGCAGCTACAGGCTGCTGGACCACTACAAGTACCTGACCGCCTG
GTTCGAGCTTCTGAACCTGCCCAAGAAGATCATCTTCGTGGGCCACGACTGGGGCGCCGCCCTGGCCTTC
CACTACGCCTACGAGCACCAGGACAGGATCAAGGCCATCGTGCACATGGAGAGCGTGGTGGACGTGATCG
AGAGCTGGGACGAGTGGCCAGACATCGAGGAGGACATCGCCCTGATCAAGAGCGAGGAGGGCGAGAAGAT
GGTGCTGGAGAACAACTTCTTCGTGGAGACCGTGCTGCCCAGCAAGATCATGAGAAAGCTGGAGCCCGAG
GAGTTCGCCGCCTACCTGGAGCCCTTCAAGGAGAAGGGCGAGGTGAGAAGACCCACCCTGAGCTGGCCCA
GAGAGATCCCCCTGGTGAAGGGCCCATGGAATTGGGATTCTGGGTGCTCCAGAGAAGGTCTCGAGGGGCC
TGACGCCCTGCTCACTGTGGCACTTCGAAAGCCCCCAGGTCAGCGCACGGATGAAGAGCTGGACCTCATC
TTTGAGGAGCTGCTGCACATCAAGGCTGTGGCCCACCTCTCCAACTCGGTGAAGCGAGAATTAGCGGCTG
