>Addgene plasmid #53595 | Nano-lantern(cAMP-3.3)/pcDNA3 | addgene partial sequence | sequence record 89533 | CMV-F 5'-CGCAAATGGGCGGTAGGCGTG-3'
GCTACTAGAGAACCCACTGCTTACTGGCTTATCGAAATTAATACGACTCACTATAGGGAGACCCAAGCTT
GGTACCGAGCTCGGATCCGCCACCATGAGTAAAGGAGAAGAACTTTTCACTGGAGTTGTCCCAATTCTTG
TTGAATTAGATGGTGATGTTAATGGGCACAAATTTTCTGTCAGTGGAGAGGGTGAAGGTGATGCAACATA
CGGAAAACTTACCCTTAAATTAATTTGCACTACTGGAAAACTACCTGTTCCATGGCCAACACTTGTCACT
ACTTTAGGTTATGGTCTTCAATGCTTTGCGAGATACCCAGATCATATGAAACAGCATGACTTTTTCAAGA
GTGCCATGCCCGAAGGTTATGTACAGGAAAGAACTATATTTTTCAAAGATGACGGGAACTACAAGACACG
TGCTGAAGTCAAGTTTGAAGGTGATACCCTTGTTAATAGAATCGAGTTAAAAGGTATTGATTTTAAAGAA
GATGGAAACATTCTTGGACACAAATTGGAATACAACTATAACTCACACAATGTATACATCACAGCAGACA
AACAAAAGAATGGAATCAAAGCAAACTTCAAAATTAGACACAACATTGAAGATGGAGGTGTTCAACTAGC
AGACCATTATCAACAAAATACTCCAATTGGCGATGGCCCTGTCCTTTTACCAGACAACCATTACCTGTCC
TATCAATCTGCCCTTTCGAAAGATCCCAACGAAAAGAGAGACCACATGGTCCTTCTTGAGTTTGTAACAG
CTGCTGGGGGTACCAAGGTGTACGACCCCGAGCAGAGGAAGAGGATGATCACCGGCCCCCAGTGGTGGGC
CAGGTGCAAGCAGATGAACGTGCTGGACAGCTTCATCAACTACTACGACAGCGAGAAGCACGCCGAGAAC
GCCGTGATCTTCCTGCACGGCAACGCCACTAGCAGCTACCTGTGGAGGCACGTGGTGCCCCACATCGAGC
CCGTGGCCAGGTGCATCATCCCCGATCTGATCGGCATGGGCAAGAGCGGCAAGAGCGGCAACGGCAGCTA
CAGGCTGCTGGACCACTACAAGTACCTGACCGCCTGGTTCGAGCTTCTGAACCTGCCCAAGAAGATCATC
TTCGTGGGCCACGACTGGGGCGCCGCCCTGGCCTT
