>Addgene plasmid #53595 | Nano-lantern(cAMP-3.3)/pcDNA3 | addgene partial sequence | sequence record 89570 | BGH-rev 5'-TAGAAGGCACAGTCGAGG-3'
CTCTAGATGCATGCTCGAGCGGCCGCCAGTGTGATGGATATCTGCAGAATTCTTACTGCTCGTTCTTCAG
CACTCTCTCCACGAAGCTCTTGATGTACTTGCCCATCTCGTCGGGGGCGTCCTCCTGGAGGAAGTGCAGG
CCCTTCACCTTCACGAACTCGGTGTTGGGGAACTTCTTGGCGCCCTCCACGATGGCGTTGCTGAAGAAGC
CGGGGTCACCCTCGATGAACAGCTTGGGCAGGTCGTCGCTGGCTCTCAGGTAGGCGTTGTAGTTTCTCAC
GATCTGCACCACGTCGGGCTTGCCGCATGCGGCTCTCTCCAGCACCAGCACCACTTTGCCATGTTCTTCC
AGCCGCATGGTCTTTGCCTCCACATCCTTGATGATACGGTTGAAGTCCTGCTTGTCCACACGCAGGAAAT
GACAGTTGTCTTCTCGCAGGATGATGGTGGCTGCCCGGGGTGCATCATTCACCAGAGCCAGCTCTCCAAA
ATCATCTCCCTCATGCAGGGTGGTCACCAGCCCCTTGCCATGGGTCACCACGTTGACAGATCCCTTCCAG
ATAATGTACCACGAAGTGCCCTTGTCCCCCTGGCTGAACAACACGGTCCCTGCCTTGCTGTGTGGTTCAA
AGAGCAGAACAGCCGCTAATTCTCGCTTCACCGAGTTGGAGAGGTGGGCCACAGCCTTGATGTGCAGCAG
CTCCTCAAAGATGAGGTCCAGCTCTTCATCCGTGCGCTGACCTGGGGGCTTTCGAAGTGCCACAGTGAGC
AGGGCGTCAGGCCCCTCGAGACCTTCTCTGGAGCACCC
