[The description below was written by a language model from this plasmid's Addgene catalogue record.]
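Description:
Nano-lantern(cAMP-3.3)/pcDNA3 is a mammalian expression plasmid built on the Invitrogen pcDNA3 backbone (about 5.4 kb), carrying a synthetic insert of roughly 2.1 kb for a total size of about 7.5 kb. It is maintained in E. coli as a high-copy plasmid under ampicillin selection. The insert was placed between the BamHI and EcoRI sites of the polylinker, both of which remain intact. The listed sequencing primers (CMV forward and BGH reverse) are consistent with the usual pcDNA3 layout, in which the CMV immediate-early promoter drives the open reading frame and a bovine growth hormone polyadenylation signal terminates the transcript. No feature table accompanies the record, so other standard pcDNA3 elements, such as the neomycin resistance cassette used for selection in mammalian cells, are not explicitly confirmed here.

The payload is a genetically encoded luminescent indicator for cAMP derived from Nano-lantern. Nano-lantern is generally known as a bright chimeric reporter in which a Renilla luciferase variant is fused to the yellow fluorescent protein Venus, so that energy transfer from the luciferase to the fluorescent protein boosts light output. The record does not give the domain composition of this sensor, the identity of its cAMP-binding module, or the meaning of the "3.3" designation, which presumably distinguishes it from related variants. Because the signal is produced by bioluminescence rather than by excitation light, the construct is suited to transfection into mammalian cells for monitoring cAMP dynamics by luminescence imaging, in line with the single-cell and whole-body imaging applications of the Nano-lantern family.
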