Addgene plasmid #53595: Nano-lantern(cAMP-3.3)/pcDNA3
Purpose: Nano-lantern-based luminescent cAMP indicator
Depositing lab: Takeharu Nagai. Depositing organization: The University of Osaka. Publication: Luminescent proteins for high-speed single-cell and whole-body imaging. Saito K, Chang YF, Horikawa K, Hatsugai N, Higuchi Y, Hashida M, Yoshida Y, Matsuda T, Arai Y, Nagai T. Nat Commun. 2012;3:1262. doi: 10.1038/ncomms2248. PubMed 23232392.
Backbone
  Vector backbone: pcDNA3
  Backbone manufacturer: Invitrogen
  Backbone size w/o insert (bp): 5400
  Total vector size (bp): 7500
  Vector type: Mammalian Expression
Growth in bacteria
  Bacterial resistance: Ampicillin, 100 μg/mL
  Growth temperature: 37°C
  Growth strain: DH5alpha
  Copy number: High Copy
Gene/Insert
  Gene/Insert name: Nano-lantern-based luminescent cAMP indicator
  Species: Synthetic
  Insert size (bp): 2100
  GenBank ID: JN859501
  Cloning method: Restriction Enzyme; 5′ cloning site BamHI (not destroyed); 3′ cloning site EcoRI (not destroyed)
  Sequencing primers: 5′ CMV-F; 3′ BGHrev
Terms and licenses: Academic/Nonprofit Terms; Industry Terms: Not Available to Industry
How to cite: Nano-lantern(cAMP-3.3)/pcDNA3 was a gift from Takeharu Nagai (Addgene plasmid # 53595 ; http://n2t.net/addgene:53595 ; RRID:Addgene_53595)
